>Addgene plasmid #98238 | SPIN2B (SPIN2BA-c011) | addgene full sequence | sequence record 193417 | Addgene NGS Result
TAATACGACTCACTATAGGGGAATTGTGAGCGGATAACAATTCCCCTCTAGAAATAATTTTGTTTAACCT
TAAGAAGGAGATATACTATGCCCCGCAGGAACATCGTGGGCTGCAGAATTTCTCATGGATGGAAGGAAGG
AGATGAGCCCATCACGCAGTGGAAAGGAACCGTTCTGGATCAGGTGCCTATAAATCCCTCTCTTTATCTG
GTGAAATATGATGGAATTGACTGTGTCTATGGACTGGAACTTCACAGAGATGAAAGGGTTTTGTCTCTTA
AAATTCTTTCTGACAGGGTGGCATCATCTCACATTAGTGATGCCAACCTTGCAAATACCATAATTGGCAA
AGCAGTGGAACATATGTTTGAGGGAGAGCATGGTTCTAAGGATGAATGGAGGGGGATGGTCTTAGCTCAA
GCACCTATCATGAAAGCCTGGTTTTATATTACCTATGAGAAAGATCCTGTCTTGTACATGTACCAGCTTC
TAGATGATTATAAGGAAGGTGACCTCCGCATCATGCCAGAATCCAGTGAGTCTCCTCCAACAGAGAGGGA
GCCAGGAGGAGTTGTAGATGGCCTAATAGGTAAGCATGTGGAATATACCAAAGAAGATGGCTCCAAAAGG
ATCGGCATGGTCATTCACCAAGTGGAAGCCAAACCCTCTGTGTATTTCATCAAGTTTGATGATGATTTCC
ATATCTATGTCTACGATTTGGTGAAAAAGTCCGCAGAGAACCTCTACTTCCAATCGCACCATCATCACCA
CCATGATTACAAGGATGACGACGATAAGTGAGGATCCGAATTCGAGCTCCGTCGACAAGCTTGCGGCCGC
ACTCGAGCACCACCACCACCACCACTGAGATCCGGCTGCTAACAAAGCCCGAAAGGAAGCTGAGTTGGCT
GCTGCCACCGCTGAGCAATAACTAGCATAACCCCTTGGGGCCTCTAAACGGGTCTTGAGGGGTTTTTTGC
TGAAAGGAGGAACTATATCCGGATTGGCGAATGGG
[124 nt withheld, positions 1016-1139]
C
[91 nt withheld, positions 1141-1231]
A
[49 nt withheld, positions 1233-1281]
CCTTTGACGTTGGAGTCCACGTTCTTT
[37 nt withheld, positions 1309-1345]
ACCCTATCTCGGTCTATTCTTTTGATTTATAAGGGATTTTGCCGATTTCGGCCTATTGGTTAAAAAATGA
GCTGATTTAACAAAAATTTAACGCGAATTTTAACAAAATATTAACGCTTACAATTTAGGTGGCACTTTTC
GGGGAAATGTGCGCGGAACCCCTATTTGTTTATTTTTCTAAATACATTCAAATATGTATCCGCTCATGAA
TTAATTCTTAGAAAAACTCATCGAGCATCAAATGAAACTGCAATTTATTCATATCAGGATTATCAATACC
ATATTTTTGAAAAAGCCGTTTCTGTAATGAAGGAGAAAACTCACCGAGGCAGTTCCATAGGATGGCAAGA
TCCTGGTATCGGTCTGCGATTCCGACTCGTCCAACATCAATACAACCTATTAATTTCCCCTCGTCAAAAA
TAAGGTTATCAAGTGAGAAATCACCATGAGTGACGACTGAATCCGGTGAGAATGGCAAAAGTTTATGCAT
TTCTTTCCAGACTTGTTCAACAGGCCAGCCATTACGCTCGTCATCAAAATCACTCGCATCAACCAAACCG
TTATTCATTCGTGATTGCGCCTGAGCGAGACGAAATACGCGATCGCTGTTAAAAGGACAATTACAAACAG
GAATCGAATGCAACCGGCGCAGGAACACTGCCAGCGCATCAACAATATTTTCACCTGAATCAGGATATTC
TTCTAATACCTGGAATGCTGTTTTCCCGGGGATCGCAGTGGTGAGTAACCATGCATCATCAGGAGTACGG
ATAAAATGCTTGATGGTCGGAAGAGGCATAAATTCCGTCAGCCAGTTTAGTCTGACCATCTCATCTGTAA
CATCATTGGCAACGCTACCTTTGCCATGTTTCAGAAACAACTCTGGCGCATCGGGCTTCCCATACAATCG
ATAGATTGTCGCACCTGATTGCCCGACATTATCGCGAGCCCATTTATACCCATATAAATCAGCATCCATG
TTGGAATTTAATCGCGGCCTAGAGCAAGACGTTTCCCGTTGAATATGGCTCATAACACCCCTTGTATTAC
TGTTTATGTAAGCAGACAGTTTTATTGTTCATGACCAAAATCCCTTAACGTGAGTTTTCGTTCCACTGAG
CGTCAGACCCCGTAGAAAAGATCAAAGGATCTTCTTGAGATCCTTTTTTTCTGCGCGTAATCTGCTGCTT
GCAAACAAAAAAACCACCGCTACCAGCGGTGGTTTGTTTGCCGGATCAAGAGCTACCAACTCTTTTTCCG
AAGGTAACTGGCTTCAGCAGAGCGCAGATACCAAATACTGTCCTTCTAGTGTAGCCGTAGTTAGGCCACC
ACTTCAAGAACTCTGTAGCACCGCCTACATACCTCGCTCTGCTAATCCTGTTACCAGTGGCTGCTGCCAG
TGGCGATAAGTCGTGTCTTACCGGGTTGGACTCAAGACGATAGTTACCGGATAAGGCGCAGCGGTCGGGC
TGAACGGGGGGTTCGTGCACACAGCCCAGCTTGGAGCGAACGACCTACACCGAACTGAGATACCTACAGC
GTGAGCTATGAGAAAGCGCCACGCTTCCCGAAGGGAGAAAGGCGGACAGGTATCCGGTAAGCGGCAGGGT
CGGAACAGGAGAGCGCACGAGGGAGCTTCCAGGGGGAAACGCCTGGTATCTTTATAGTCCTGTCGGGTTT
CGCCACCTCTGACTTGAGCGTCGATTTTTGTGATGCTCGTCAGGGGGGCGGAGCCTATGGAAAAACGCCA
GCAACGCGGCCTTTTTACGGTTCCTGGCCTTTTGCTGGCCTTTTGCTCACATGTTCTTTCCTGCGTTATC
CCCTGATTCTGTGGATAACCGTATTACCGCCTTTGAGTGAGCTGATACCGCTCGCCGCAGCCGAACGACC
GAGCGCAGCGAGTCAGTGAGCGAGGAAGCGGAAGAGCGCCTGATGCGGTATTTTCTCCTTACGCATCTGT
GCGGTATTTCACACCGCAATGGTGCACTCTCAGTACAATCTGCTCTGATGCCGCATAGTTAAGCCAGTAT
ACACTCCGCTATCGCTACGTGACTGGGTCATGGCTGCGCCCCGACACCCGCCAACACCCGCTGACGCGCC
CTGACGGGCTTGTCTGCTCCCGGCATCCGCTTACAGACAAGCTGTGACCGTCTCCGGGAGCTGCATGTGT
CAGAGGTTTTCACCGTCATCACCGAAACGCGCGAGGCAGCTGCGGTAAAGCTCATCAGCGTGGTCGTGAA
GCGATTCACAGATGTCTGCCTGTTCATCCGCGTCCAGCTCGTTGAGTTTCTCCAGAAGCGTTAATGTCTG
GCTTCTGATAAAGCGGGCCATGTTAAGGGCGGTTTTTTCCTGTTTGGTCACTGATGCCTCCGTGTAAGGG
GGATTTCTGTTCATGGGGGTAATGATACCGATGAAACGAGAGAGGATGCTCACGATACGGGTTACTGATG
ATGAACATGCCCGGTTACTGGAACGTTGTGAGGGTAAACAACTGGCGGTATGGATGCGGCGGGACCAGAG
AAAAATCACTCAGGGTCAATGCCAGCGCTTCGTTAATACAGATGTAGGTGTTCCACAGGGTAGCCAGCAG
CATCCTGCGATGCAGATCCGGAACATAATGGTGCAGGGCGCTGACTTCCGCGTTTCCAGACTTTACGAAA
CACGGAAACCGAAGACCATTCATGTTGTTGCTCAGGTCGCAGACGTTTTGCAGCAGCAGTCGCTTCACGT
TCGCTCGCGTATCGGTGATTCATTCTGCTAACCAGTAAGGCAACCCCGCCAGCCTAGCCGGGTCCTCAAC
GACAGGAGCACGATCATGCGCACCCGTGGGGCCGCCATGCCGGCGATAATGGCCTGCTTCTCGCCGAAAC
GTTTGGTGGCGGGACCAGTGACGAAGGCTTGAGCGAGGGCGTGCAAGATTCCGAATACCGCAAGCGACAG
GCCGATCATCGTCGCGCTCCAGCGAAAGCGGTCCTCGCCGAAAATGACCCAGAGCGCTGCCGGCACCTGT
CCTACGAGTTGCATGATAAAGAAGACAGTCATAAGTGCGGCGACGATAGTCATGCCCCGCGCCCACCGGA
AGGAGCTGACTGGGTTGAAGGCTCTCAAGGGCATCGGTCGAGATCCCGGTGCCTAATGAGTGAGCTAACT
TACATTAATTGCGTTGCGCTCACTGCCCGCTTTCCAGTCGGGAAACCTGTCGTGCCAGCTGCATTAATGA
ATCGGCCAACGCGCGGGGAGAGGCGGTTTGCGTATTGGGCGCCAGGGTGGTTTTTCTTTTCACCAGTGAG
ACGGGCAACAGCTGATTGCCCTTCACCGCCTGGCCCTGAGAGAGTTGCAGCAAGCGGTCCACGCTGGTTT
GCCCCAGCAGGCGAAAATCCTGTTTGATGGTGGTTAACGGCGGGATATAACATGAGCTGTCTTCGGTATC
GTCGTATCCCACTACCGAGATATCCGCACCAACGCGCAGCCCGGACTCGGTAATGGCGCGCATTGCGCCC
AGCGCCATCTGATCGTTGGCAACCAGCATCGCAGTGGGAACGATGCCCTCATTCAGCATTTGCATGGTTT
GTTGAAAACCGGACATGGCACTCCAGTCGCCTTCCCGTTCCGCTATCGGCTGAATTTGATTGCGAGTGAG
ATATTTATGCCAGCCAGCCAGACGCAGACGCGCCGAGACAGAACTTAATGGGCCCGCTAACAGCGCGATT
TGCTGGTGACCCAATGCGACCAGATGCTCCACGCCCAGTCGCGTACCGTCTTCATGGGAGAAAATAATAC
TGTTGATGGGTGTCTGGTCAGAGACATCAAGAAATAACGCCGGAACATTAGTGCAGGCAGCTTCCACAGC
AATGGCATCCTGGTCATCCAGCGGATAGTTAATGATCAGCCCACTGACGCGTTGCGCGAGAAGATTGTGC
ACCGCCGCTTTACAGGCTTCGACGCCGCTTCGTTCTACCATCGACACCACCACGCTGGCACCCAGTTGAT
CGGCGCGAGATTTAATCGCCGCGACAATTTGCGACGGCGCGTGCAGGGCCAGACTGGAGGTGGCAACGCC
AATCAGCAACGACTGTTTGCCCGCCAGTTGTTGTGCCACGCGGTTGGGAATGTAATTCAGCTCCGCCATC
GCCGCTTCCACTTTTTCCCGCGTTTTCGCAGAAACGTGGCTGGCCTGGTTCACCACGCGGGAAACGGTCT
GATAAGAGACACCGGCATACTCTGCGACATCGTATAACGTTACTGGTTTCACATTCACCACCCTGAATTG
ACTCTCTTCCGGGCGCTATCATGCCATACCGCGAAAGGTTTTGCGCCATTCGATGGTGTCCGGGATCTCG
ACGCTCTCCCTTATGCGACTCCTGCATTAGGAAGCAGCCCAGTAGTAGGTTGAGGCCGTTGAGCACCGCC
GCCGCAAGGAATGGTGCATGCAAGGAGATGGCGCCCAACAGTCCCCCGGCCACGGGGCCTGCCACCATAC
CCACGCCGAAACAAGCGCTCATGAGCCCGAAGTGGCGAGCCCGATCTTCCCCATCGGTGATGTCGGCGAT
ATAGGCGCCAGCAACCGCACCTGTGGCGCCGGTGATGCCGGCCACGATGCGTCCGGCGTAGAGGATCGAG
ATCTCGATCCCGCGAAAT
Features (pLannotate 1.2.2; 20 found; start..end, strand, type, name):
      1..19      +  promoter       T7 promoter: promoter for bacteriophage T7 RNA polymerase
     20..44      +  protein_bind   lac operator: The lac repressor binds to the lac operator to inhibit transcription in E. coli. This inhibition can be relieved by adding lactose or isopropyl-β-D-thiogalactopyranoside (IPTG). lac repressor encoded by lacI
     59..81      +  RBS            RBS: efficient ribosome binding site from bacteriophage T7 gene 10 (Olins and Rangwala, 1989)
     85..732     +  CDS            SPIN2B (fragment): SPI2B_HUMAN - Also known as SPIN2. Experimental evidence at protein level: Swiss-Prot protein existence level 1. Involved in the regulation of cell cycle progression, this activity is related to the inhibition of apoptosis following the removal of essential growth factors (PubMed:12145692). Exhibits H3K4me3-binding activity (PubMed:29061846). From Homo sapiens (Human).
    775..798     +  CDS            3xFLAG (fragment): three tandem FLAG® epitope tags
    848..865     +  CDS            9xHis (fragment): 9xHis affinity tag
    875..924     +  CDS            SET1 (fragment): solubility-enhancement tag derived from T7 phage gene 10B
    932..979     +  terminator     T7 terminator: transcription terminator for bacteriophage T7 RNA polymerase
   1016..1444    +  rep_origin     f1 ori (sequence partly withheld): f1 bacteriophage origin of replication; arrow indicates direction of (+) strand synthesis
   1497..1554    +  promoter       AmpR promoter (fragment): bla
   1563..2378    -  CDS            KanR: aminoglycoside phosphotransferase; aph(3')-Ia; confers resistance to kanamycin in bacteria or G418 (Geneticin®) in eukaryotes
   2500..3088    +  rep_origin     ori: high-copy-number ColE1/pMB1/pBR322/pUC origin of replication
   3274..3413    -  misc_feature   bom: basis of mobility region from pBR322
   3515..3706    -  CDS            rop: Rop protein, which maintains plasmids at low copy number; rop
   3723..4103    +  CDS            YPB1_ECOLX: Protein predicted: Swiss-Prot protein existence level 4. From Escherichia coli.
   4175..4466    -  CDS            TcR (fragment): tetracycline efflux protein; tet; confers resistance to tetracycline
   4481..4502    -  protein_bind   CAP binding site: CAP binding activates transcription in the presence of cAMP. E. coli catabolite activator protein
   4515..5597    -  CDS            lacI: lac repressor; lacI; The lac repressor binds to the lac operator to inhibit transcription in E. coli. This inhibition can be relieved by adding lactose or isopropyl-β-D-thiogalactopyranoside (IPTG).
   5598..5675    -  promoter       lacI promoter: lacI
   5683..5962    -  CDS            TcR (fragment): tetracycline efflux protein; tet; confers resistance to tetracycline
