[The description below was written by a language model from this plasmid's Addgene catalogue record and pLannotate feature annotations shown in this document.]
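Description:
SPIN2B (SPIN2BA-c011) is a bacterial expression plasmid built on the pNIC-CTHF backbone, a pET-style vector designed for ligation-independent cloning, and it carries a human SPIN2B (spindlin family member 2B) coding sequence intended for recombinant protein production for structure determination. The sequenced plasmid is about 6 kb. It is selected with kanamycin through an aminoglycoside phosphotransferase (KanR) gene and replicates from a ColE1/pMB1-type origin accompanied by the pBR322 bom region and the rop gene, which moderates copy number. An f1 origin is also present. Short annotated tetracycline-resistance fragments appear to be non-functional remnants of the pBR322-derived backbone.

The insert sits downstream of a T7 promoter with an adjacent lac operator and the T7 gene 10 ribosome binding site, and transcription ends at a T7 terminator. A plasmid-borne lacI gene supplies repressor, so expression is IPTG-inducible in a host that provides T7 RNA polymerase; the depositor recommends a BL21(DE3) derivative carrying a rare-codon helper plasmid. The annotated SPIN2B coding region is roughly 650 bp and is flagged as a fragment, consistent with the catalogue note that the construct may not contain the full ORF. Such truncations are typical of domain boundaries chosen for crystallography. The protein is fused at its C terminus to a TEV-cleavable His6 and FLAG tag supplied by the backbone, allowing affinity purification, detection and subsequent tag removal. The automated annotation detects these as partial matches to longer FLAG and His tag features. SPIN2B is described in the annotation as an H3K4me3-binding protein linked to cell cycle regulation, and the depositor's comments associate this construct with a deposited structure.
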