Addgene plasmid #98238: SPIN2B (SPIN2BA-c011)
Purpose: Bacterial expression for structure determination; may not be full ORF
Depositing lab: Nicola Burgess-Brown. Depositing organization: University of Oxford.
Backbone
  Vector backbone: pNIC-CTHF
  Backbone manufacturer: Opher Gileadi (Addgene plasmid # 26105)
  Vector type: Bacterial Expression
Growth in bacteria
  Bacterial resistance: Kanamycin, 50 μg/mL
  Growth temperature: 37°C
  Growth strain: DH5alpha
  Copy number: Unknown
Gene/Insert
  Gene/Insert name: SPIN2BA (alt names: SPIN2B; spindlin family member 2B)
  Species: H. sapiens (human)
  Entrez Gene: SPIN2B (a.k.a. SPIN-2, SPIN-2B, SPIN2_duplicate, TDRD26, dJ323P24.2)
  Promoter: T7
  Tag / fusion protein: TEV-His6-Flag (C terminal on backbone)
  Cloning method: Ligation Independent Cloning
  Sequencing primers: 5′ T7F; 3′ T7R
Terms and licenses: Academic/Nonprofit Terms; Industry Terms: Not Available to Industry
Depositor comments: Use BL21(DE3)-R3-pRARE2 for expression. C-terminal His+flag, TEV-cleavable, for LIC cloning. EXP-06-AA9343. 5LUG: http://www.thesgc.org/structures/5LUG
How to cite: SPIN2B (SPIN2BA-c011) was a gift from Nicola Burgess-Brown (Addgene plasmid # 98238 ; http://n2t.net/addgene:98238 ; RRID:Addgene_98238)
