>Addgene plasmid #98238 | SPIN2B (SPIN2BA-c011) | depositor partial sequence | sequence record 180094 | insert
CTTAAGAAGGAGATATACTATGCCCCGCAGGAACATCGTGGGCTGCAGAATTTCTCATGGATGGAAGGAA
GGAGATGAGCCCATCACGCAGTGGAAAGGAACCGTTCTGGATCAGGTGCCTATAAATCCCTCTCTTTATC
TGGTGAAATATGATGGAATTGACTGTGTCTATGGACTGGAACTTCACAGAGATGAAAGGGTTTTGTCTCT
TAAAATTCTTTCTGACAGGGTGGCATCATCTCACATTAGTGATGCCAACCTTGCAAATACCATAATTGGC
AAAGCAGTGGAACATATGTTTGAGGGAGAGCATGGTTCTAAGGATGAATGGAGGGGGATGGTCTTAGCTC
AAGCACCTATCATGAAAGCCTGGTTTTATATTACCTATGAGAAAGATCCTGTCTTGTACATGTACCAGCT
TCTAGATGATTATAAGGAAGGTGACCTCCGCATCATGCCAGAATCCAGTGAGTCTCCTCCAACAGAGAGG
GAGCCAGGAGGAGTTGTAGATGGCCTAATAGGTAAGCATGTGGAATATACCAAAGAAGATGGCTCCAAAA
GGATCGGCATGGTCATTCACCAAGTGGAAGCCAAACCCTCTGTGTATTTCATCAAGTTTGATGATGATTT
CCATATCTATGTCTACGATTTGGTGAAAAAGTCCGCAGAGAACCTCTACTTCCAATCGCACCATCATCAC
CACCATGATTACAAGGATGACGACGATAAGTGAGGATCC
